>Addgene plasmid #103290 | LSB-hsa-miR-188-3p | depositor full sequence | sequence record 195629 | Full Sequence
AATTGAGGGGATAACGCAGGAAAGAACATGTGAGCAAAAGGCCAGCAAAAGGCCAGGAACCGTAAAAAGG
CCGCGTTGCTGGCGTTTTTCCATAGGCTCCGCCCCCCTGACGAGCATCACAAAAATCGACGCTCAAGTCA
GAGGTGGCGAAACCCGACAGGACTATAAAGATACCAGGCGTTTCCCCCTGGAAGCTCCCTCGTGCGCTCT
CCTGTTCCGACCCTGCCGCTTACCGGATACCTGTCCGCCTTTCTCCCTTCGGGAAGCGTGGCGCTTTCTC
ATAGCTCACGCTGTAGGTATCTCAGTTCGGTGTAGGTCGTTCGCTCCAAGCTGGGCTGTGTGCACGAACC
CCCCGTTCAGCCCGACCGCTGCGCCTTATCCGGTAACTATCGTCTTGAGTCCAACCCGGTAAGACACGAC
TTATCGCCACTGGCAGCAGCCACTGGTAACAGGATTAGCAGAGCGAGGTATGTAGGCGGTGCTACAGAGT
TCTTGAAGTGGTGGCCTAACTACGGCTACACTAGAAGAACAGTATTTGGTATCTGCGCTCTGCTGAAGCC
AGTTACCTTCGGAAAAAGAGTTGGTAGCTCTTGATCCGGCAAACAAACCACCGCTGGTAGCGGTGGTTTT
TTTGTTTGCAAGCAGCAGATTACGCGCAGAAAAAAAGGATCTCAAGAAGATCCTTTGATCTTTTCTACGG
GGTCTGACGCTCAGTGGAACGAAAACTCACGTTAAGGGATTTTGGTCATGAGATTATCAAAAAGGATCTT
CACCTAGATCCTTTTAAATTAAAAATGAAGTTTTAAATCAATCTAAAGTATATATGAGTAAACTTGGTCT
GACAGTTACCAATGCTTAATCAGTGAGGCACCTATCTCAGCGATCTGTCTATTTCGTTCATCCATAGTTG
CCTGACTCCCCGTCGTGTAGATAACTACGATACGGGAGGGCTTACCATCTGGCCCCAGTGCTGCAATGAT
ACCGCGAGAACCACGCTCACCGGCTCCAGATTTATCAGCAATAAACCAGCCAGCCGGAAGGGCCGAGCGC
AGAAGTGGTCCTGCAACTTTATCCGCCTCCATCCAGTCTATTAATTGTTGCCGGGAAGCTAGAGTAAGTA
GTTCGCCAGTTAATAGTTTGCGCAACGTTGTTGCCATTGCTACAGGCATCGTGGTGTCACGCTCGTCGTT
TGGTATGGCTTCATTCAGCTCCGGTTCCCAACGATCAAGGCGAGTTACATGATCCCCCATGTTGTGCAAA
AAAGCGGTTAGCTCCTTCGGTCCTCCGATCGTTGTCAGAAGTAAGTTGGCCGCAGTGTTATCACTCATGG
TTATGGCAGCACTGCATAATTCTCTTACTGTCATGCCATCCGTAAGATGCTTTTCTGTGACTGGTGAGTA
CTCAACCAAGTCATTCTGAGAATAGTGTATGCGGCGACCGAGTTGCTCTTGCCCGGCGTCAATACGGGAT
AATACCGCGCCACATAGCAGAACTTTAAAAGTGCTCATCATTGGAAAACGTTCTTCGGGGCGAAAACTCT
CAAGGATCTTACCGCTGTTGAGATCCAGTTCGATGTAACCCACTCGTGCACCCAACTGATCTTCAGCATC
TTTTACTTTCACCAGCGTTTCTGGGTGAGCAAAAACAGGAAGGCAAAATGCCGCAAAAAAGGGAATAAGG
GCGACACGGAAATGTTGAATACTCATACTCTTCCTTTTTCAATATTATTGAAGCATTTATCAGGGTTATT
GTCTCATGAGCGGATACATATTTGAATGTAGCTCCGAATTTCTCGAGGGCTTGTCGACGACGGCGGTCTC
CGTCGTCAGGATCATGAATTCGACCCGCCTGCCACCATGACCGAGTACAAGCCCACGGTGCGCCTCGCCA
CCCGCGACGACGTCCCCCGGGCCGTACGCACCCTCGCCGCCGCGTTCGCCGACTACCCCGCCACGCGCCA
CACCGTCGACCCGGACCGCCACATCGAGCGGGTCACCGAGCTGCAAGAACTCTTCCTCACGCGCGTCGGG
CTCGACATCGGCAAGGTGTGGGTCGCGGACGACGGCGCCGCGGTGGCGGTCTGGACCACGCCGGAGAGCG
TCGAAGCGGGGGCGGTGTTCGCCGAGATCGGCCCGCGCATGGCCGAGTTGAGCGGTTCCCGGCTGGCCGC
GCAGCAACAGATGGAAGGCCTCCTGGCGCCGCACCGGCCCAAGGAGCCCGCGTGGTTCCTGGCCACCGTC
GGCGTCTCGCCCGACCACCAGGGCAAGGGTCTGGGCAGCGCCGTCGTGCTCCCCGGAGTGGAGGCGGCCG
AGCGCGCCGGGGTGCCCGCCTTCCTGGAGACATCCGCGCCCCGCAACCTCCCCTTCTACGAGCGGCTCGG
CTTCACCGTCACCGCCGACGTCGAGGTGCCCGAAGGACCGCGCACCTGGTGCATGACCCGCAAGCCCGGT
GCCTGATACGCGTGAATTCACTCCTCAGGTGCAGGCTGCCTATCAGAAGGTGGTGGCTGGTGTGGCCAAT
GCCCTGGCTCACAAATACCACTGAGATCTTTTTCCCTCTGCCAAAAATTATGGGGACATCATGAAGCCCC
TTGAGCATCTGACTTCTGGCTAATAAAGGAAATTTATTTTCATTGCAATAGTGTGTTGGAATTTTTTGTG
TCTCTCACTCGGAAGGACATATGGGAGGGCAAATCATTTAAAACATCAGAATGAGTATTTGGTTTAGAGT
TTGGCAACATATGCCCATATGCTGGCTGCCATGAACAAAGGTTGGCTATAAAGAGGTCATCAGTATATGA
AACAGCCCCCTGCTGTCCATTCCTTATTCCATAGAAAAGCCTTGACTTGAGGTTAGATTTTTTTTATATT
TTGTTTTGTGTTATTTTTTTCTTTAACATCCCTAAAATTTTCCTTACATGTTTTACTAGCCAGATTTTTC
CTCCTCTCCTGACTACTCCCAGTCATAGCTGTCCCTCTTCTCTTATGGAGATCCCTCGACCTGCAGCCCA
AGCTTGAATTCTCTAGAATTACCCTGTTATCCCTATGCTTGGTTTACCGAGCTCTTATTGGTTTTCAAAC
TTCATTGACTGTGCCCAACGCGCCTGGGAGCTCACGGGGACAGCCCCCCCCCAAAGCCCCCAGGGATGTA
ATTACGTCCCTCCCCCGCTAGGGGGCAGCAGCGAGCCGCCCGGGGCTCCGCTCCGGTCCGGCGCTCCCCC
CGCATCCCCGAGCCGGCAGCGTGCGGGGACAGCCCGGGCACGGGGAAGGTGGCACGGGATCGCTTTCCTC
TGAACGCTTCTCGCTGCTCTTTGAGCCTGCAGACACCTGGGGGGATACGGGGAAAAAGCTAGGCTGAAAG
ACCGGTTCTTAGAATGACACGCGCCTGGGAGCTCACGGGGACAGCCCCCCCCCAAAGCCCCCAGGGATGT
AATTACGTCCCTCCCCCGCTAGGGGGCAGCAGCGAGCCGCCCGGGGCTCCGCTCCGGTCCGGCGCTCCCC
CCGCATCCCCGAGCCGGCAGCGTGCGGGGACAGCCCGGGCACGGGGAAGGTGGCACGGGATCGCTTTCCT
CTGAACGCTTCTCGCTGCTCTTTGAGCCTGCAGACACCTGGGGGGATACGGGGAAAAAGCTAACTTCTGA
GACGACAACTTTGTATAGAAAAGTTGGCTCCGAATTCGCCCTTGACAGCAGAGATCCAGTTTGGTTAATT
AATTGGCTCCGGTGCCCGTCAGTGGGCAGAGCGCACATCGCCCACAGTCCCCGAGAAGTTGTGGGGAGGG
GTCGGCAATTGAACCGGTGCCTAGAGAAGGTGGCGCGGGGTAAACTGGGAAAGTGATGTCGTGTACTGGC
TCCGCCTTTTTCCCGAGGGTGGGGGAGAACCGTATATAAGTGCAGTAGTCGCCGTGAACGTTCTTTTTCG
CAACGGGTTTGCCGCCAGAACACAGGTAAGTGCCGTGTGTGGTTCCCGCGGGCCTGGCCTCTTTACGGGT
TATGGCCCTTGCGTGCCTTGAATTACTTCCACCTGGCTGCAGTACGTGATTCTTGATCCCGAGCTTCGGG
TTGGAAGTGGGTGGGAGAGTTCGAGGCCTTGCGCTTAAGGAGCCCCTTCGCCTCGTGCTTGAGTTGAGGC
CTGGCCTGGGCGCTGGGGCCGCCGCGTGCGAATCTGGTGGCACCTTCGCGCCTGTCTCGCTGCTTTCGAT
AAGTCTCTAGCCATTTAAAATTTTTGATGACCTGCTGCGACGCTTTTTTTCTGGCAAGATAGTCTTGTAA
ATGCGGGCCAAGATCTGCACACTGGTATTTCGGTTTTTGGGGCCGCGGGCGGCGACGGGGCCCGTGCGTC
CCAGCGCACATGTTCGGCGAGGCGGGGCCTGCGAGCGCGGCCACCGAGAATCGGACGGGGGTAGTCTCAA
GCTGGCCGGCCTGCTCTGGTGCCTGGCCTCGCGCCGCCGTGTATCGCCCCGCCCTGGGCGGCAAGGCTGG
CCCGGTCGGCACCAGTTGCGTGAGCGGAAAGATGGCCGCTTCCCGGCCCTGCTGCAGGGAGCTCAAAATG
GAGGACGCGGCGCTCGGGAGAGCGGGCGGGTGAGTCACCCACACAAAGGAAAAGGGCCTTTCCGTCCTCA
GCCGTCGCTTCATGTGACTCCACGGAGTACCGGGCGCCGTCCAGGCACCTCGATTAGTTCTCGAGCTTTT
GGAGTACGTCGTCTTTAGGTTGGGGGGAGGGGTTTTATGCGATGGAGTTTCCCCACACTGAGTGGGTGGA
GACTGAAGTTAGGCCAGCTTGGCACTTGATGTAATTCTCCTTGGAATTTGCCCTTTTTGAGTTTGGATCT
TGGTTCATTCTCAAGCCTCAGACAGTGGTTCAAAGTTTTTTTCTTCCATTTCAGGTGTCGTGAGAAGGGC
GAATTCGACCCAAGTTTGTACAAAAAAGCAGGCTGGATCCAGGTGCCACCATGGTGAGCGAGCTGATTAA
GGAGAACATGCACATGAAGCTGTACATGGAGGGCACCGTGAACAACCACCACTTCAAGTGCACATCCGAG
GGCGAAGGCAAGCCCTACGAGGGCACCCAGACCATGAGAATCAAGGCGGTCGAGGGCGGCCCTCTCCCCT
TCGCCTTCGACATCCTGGCTACCAGCTTCATGTACGGCAGCAAAACCTTCATCAACCACACCCAGGGCAT
CCCCGACTTCTTTAAGCAGTCCTTCCCCGAGGGCTTCACATGGGAGAGAGTCACCACATACGAAGATGGG
GGCGTGCTGACCGCTACCCAGGACACCAGCCTCCAGGACGGCTGCCTCATCTACAACGTCAAGATCAGAG
GGGTGAACTTCCCATCCAACGGCCCTGTGATGCAGAAGAAAACACTCGGCTGGGAGGCCTCCACCGAGAC
ACTGTACCCCGCTGACGGCGGCCTGGAAGGCAGAGCCGACATGGCCCTGAAGCTCGTGGGCGGGGGCCAC
CTGATCTGCAACCTTAAGACCACATACAGATCCAAGAAACCCGCTAAGAACCTCAAGATGCCCGGCGTCT
ACTATGTGGACAGGAGACTGGAAAGAATCAAGGAGGCCGACAAAGAGACATACGTCGAGCAGCACGAGGT
GGCTGTGGCCAGATACTGCGACCTCCCTAGCAAACTGGGGCACAAACTTAATTGAGAATTCTACCACCCA
GCTTTCTTGTACAAAGTGGTACGTCTCAAGACCAGAGGTCTCTGCTTAATCCCCTTGCAAACCCTGCATG
TGGGAGTGCAAACCCTGCATGTGGGAGTGCAAACCCTGCATGTGGGAGTGCAAACCCTGCATGTGGGAGC
AACCAGAAGAGACCTGTGCTTCACTCCTCAGGTGCAGGCTGCCTATCAGAAGGTGGTGGCTGGTGTGGCC
AATGCCCTGGCTCACAAATACCACTGAGATCTTTTTCCCTCTGCCAAAAATTATGGGGACATCATGAAGC
CCCTTGAGCATCTGACTTCTGGCTAATAAAGGAAATTTATTTTCATTGCAATAGTGTGTTGGAATTTTTT
GTGTCTCTCACTCGGAAGGACATATGGGAGGGCAAATCATTTAAAACATCAGAATGAGTATTTGGTTTAG
AGTTTGGCAACATATGCCCATATGCTGGCTGCCATGAACAAAGGTTGGCTATAAAGAGGTCATCAGTATA
TGAAACAGCCCCCTGCTGTCCATTCCTTATTCCATAGAAAAGCCTTGACTTGAGGTTAGATTTTTTTTAT
ATTTTGTTTTGTGTTATTTTTTTCTTTAACATCCCTAAAATTTTCCTTACATGTTTTACTAGCCAGATTT
TTCCTCCTCTCCTGACTACTCCCAGTCATAGCTGTCCCTCTTCTCTTATGGAGATCCCGAGCGGTGCGTT
TTTATGCTTGTAGTATTGTATAATGTTTTTAAGATCCAAGCTTCTGACCTCTTCTCTTCCTCCCACAGGG
CCTCGAGACAATTGCATCGATGGTACCAGTGAAAGTCTGCAATGAATTCGAGTTGGCGCGCCTGTCATTC
TAAATCTCTCTTTCAGCCTAAAGCTTTTTCCCCGTATCCCCCCAGGTGTCTGCAGGCTCAAAGAGCAGCG
AGAAGCGTTCAGAGGAAAGCGATCCCGTGCCACCTTCCCCGTGCCCGGGCTGTCCCCGCACGCTGCCGGC
TCGGGGATGCGGGGGGAGCGCCGGACCGGAGCGGAGCCCCGGGCGGCTCGCTGCTGCCCCCTAGCGGGGG
AGGGACGTAATTACATCCCTGGGGGCTTTGGGAGGGGGCTGTCCCCGTGAGCTCCCAGGCGCGCCTGTCA
TTCTAAATCTCTCTTTCAGCCTAAAGCTTTTTCCCCGTATCCCCCCAGGTGTCTGCAGGCTCAAAGAGCA
GCGAGAAGCGTTCAGAGGAAAGCGATCCCGTGCCACCTTCCCCGTGCCCGGGCTGTCCCCGCACGCTGCC
GGCTCGGGGATGCGGGGGGAGCGCCGGACCGGAGCGGAGCCCCGGGCGGCTCGCTGCTGCCCCCTAGCGG
GGGAGGGACGTAATTACATCCCTGGGGGCTTTGGGGGGGGGCTGTCCCCGTGAGCTCCCAGGCGCGCCAA
CTCGGTACCGTATCGATGTCGACGTTAACGCTAGTGATATCAACTTTGTATAGAAAAGTTGGCTCCGAAT
TCGCCCTTGACAGCAGAGATCCAGTTTGGTTAATTAATTGGCTCCGGTGCCCGTCAGTGGGCAGAGCGCA
CATCGCCCACAGTCCCCGAGAAGTTGTGGGGAGGGGTCGGCAATTGAACCGGTGCCTAGAGAAGGTGGCG
CGGGGTAAACTGGGAAAGTGATGTCGTGTACTGGCTCCGCCTTTTTCCCGAGGGTGGGGGAGAACCGTAT
ATAAGTGCAGTAGTCGCCGTGAACGTTCTTTTTCGCAACGGGTTTGCCGCCAGAACACAGGTAAGTGCCG
TGTGTGGTTCCCGCGGGCCTGGCCTCTTTACGGGTTATGGCCCTTGCGTGCCTTGAATTACTTCCACCTG
GCTGCAGTACGTGATTCTTGATCCCGAGCTTCGGGTTGGAAGTGGGTGGGAGAGTTCGAGGCCTTGCGCT
TAAGGAGCCCCTTCGCCTCGTGCTTGAGTTGAGGCCTGGCCTGGGCGCTGGGGCCGCCGCGTGCGAATCT
GGTGGCACCTTCGCGCCTGTCTCGCTGCTTTCGATAAGTCTCTAGCCATTTAAAATTTTTGATGACCTGC
TGCGACGCTTTTTTTCTGGCAAGATAGTCTTGTAAATGCGGGCCAAGATCTGCACACTGGTATTTCGGTT
TTTGGGGCCGCGGGCGGCGACGGGGCCCGTGCGTCCCAGCGCACATGTTCGGCGAGGCGGGGCCTGCGAG
CGCGGCCACCGAGAATCGGACGGGGGTAGTCTCAAGCTGGCCGGCCTGCTCTGGTGCCTGGCCTCGCGCC
GCCGTGTATCGCCCCGCCCTGGGCGGCAAGGCTGGCCCGGTCGGCACCAGTTGCGTGAGCGGAAAGATGG
CCGCTTCCCGGCCCTGCTGCAGGGAGCTCAAAATGGAGGACGCGGCGCTCGGGAGAGCGGGCGGGTGAGT
CACCCACACAAAGGAAAAGGGCCTTTCCGTCCTCAGCCGTCGCTTCATGTGACTCCACGGAGTACCGGGC
GCCGTCCAGGCACCTCGATTAGTTCTCGAGCTTTTGGAGTACGTCGTCTTTAGGTTGGGGGGAGGGGTTT
TATGCGATGGAGTTTCCCCACACTGAGTGGGTGGAGACTGAAGTTAGGCCAGCTTGGCACTTGATGTAAT
TCTCCTTGGAATTTGCCCTTTTTGAGTTTGGATCTTGGTTCATTCTCAAGCCTCAGACAGTGGTTCAAAG
TTTTTTTCTTCCATTTCAGGTGTCGTGAGAAGGGCGAATTCGACCCAAGTTTGTACAAAAAAGCAGGCTC
GCCACCATGGTGAGCAAGGGCGAGGAGCTGTTCACCGGGGTGGTGCCCATCCTGGTCGAGCTGGACGGCG
ACGTAAACGGCCACAAGTTCAGCGTGAGGGGCGAGGGCGAGGGCGATGCCACCAACGGCAAGCTGACCCT
GAAGTTCATCTGCACCACCGGCAAGCTGCCCGTGCCCTGGCCCACCCTCGTGACCACCCTGAGCCACGGC
GTGCAGTGCTTCGCCCGCTACCCCGACCACATGAAGCAGCACGACTTCTTCAAGTCCGCCATGCCCGAAG
GCTACGTCCAGGAGCGCACCATCTTCTTCAAGGACGACGGCACCTACAAGACCCGCGCCGAGGTGAAGTT
CGAGGGCGACACCCTAGTGAACCGCATCGAGCTGAAGGGCGTCGACTTCAAGGAGGACGGCAACATCCTG
GGGCACAAGCTGGAGTACAACTTCAACAGCCACAACATCTATATCATGGCCGTCAAGCAGAAGAACGGCA
TCAAGGTGAACTTCAAGATCCGCCACAACGTGGAGGACGGCAGCGTGCAGCTCGCCGACCACTACCAGCA
GAACACCCCCATCGGCGACGGCCCCGTGCTGCTGCCCGACAGCCACTACCTGAGCACCCAGTCCGTGCTG
AGCAAAGACCCCAACGAGAAGCGCGATCACATGGTCCTGCTGGAGTTCCGCACCGCCGCCGGGATCACTC
TCGGCATGGACGAGCTGTACAAGTAATACCACCCAGCTTTCTTGTACAAAGTGGTACGCGTGAATTCACT
CCTCAGGTGCAGGCTGCCTATCAGAAGGTGGTGGCTGGTGTGGCCAATGCCCTGGCTCACAAATACCACT
GAGATCTTTTTCCCTCTGCCAAAAATTATGGGGACATCATGAAGCCCCTTGAGCATCTGACTTCTGGCTA
ATAAAGGAAATTTATTTTCATTGCAATAGTGTGTTGGAATTTTTTGTGTCTCTCACTCGGAAGGACATAT
GGGAGGGCAAATCATTTAAAACATCAGAATGAGTATTTGGTTTAGAGTTTGGCAACATATGCCCATATGC
TGGCTGCCATGAACAAAGGTTGGCTATAAAGAGGTCATCAGTATATGAAACAGCCCCCTGCTGTCCATTC
CTTATTCCATAGAAAAGCCTTGACTTGAGGTTAGATTTTTTTTATATTTTGTTTTGTGTTATTTTTTTCT
TTAACATCCCTAAAATTTTCCTTACATGTTTTACTAGCCAGATTTTTCCTCCTCTCCTGACTACTCCCAG
TCATAGCTGTCCCTCTTCTCTTATGGAGATCCCTCGACCTGCAGCCCAAGCTTGGCGTAATCATGGTCAT
AGCTGTTTCCTGTGTGAAATTGTTATCCGCTCACAATTCCACACAACATACGAGCCGGAAGCATAAAGTG
TAAAGCCTGGGGTGCCTAATGAGTGAGCTAACTCACATTAATTGCGTTGCGCTCACTGCCCGCTTTCCAG
TCGGGAAACCTGTCGTGCCAGCGGATCGACAGTACTAAGCTTGGTCTAATACCCAATCTCTCGTCTTATC
CAGATGTTTTATACGCCTCTGGCCCGTGTCTCAAAATCTCTGATGTTACATTGCACAAGATAAAATAATA
TCATCATGAACAATAAAACTGTCTGCTTACATAAACAGTAATACAAGGGGTGTTATGAGCCATATTCAAC
GGGAAACGTCGAGGCCGCGATTAAATTCCAACATGGATGCTGATTTATATGGGTATAAATGGGCTCGCGA
TAATGTCGGGCAATCAGGTGCGACAATCTATCGCTTGTATGGGAAGCCCGATGCGCCAGAGTTGTTTCTG
AAACATGGCAAAGGTAGCGTTGCCAATGATGTTACAGATGAGATGGTCAGACTAAACTGGCTGACGGAAT
TTATGCCTCTTCCGACCATCAAGCATTTTATCCGTACTCCTGATGATGCATGGTTACTCACCACTGCGAT
CCCCGGAAAAACAGCATTCCAGGTATTAGAAGAATATCCTGATTCAGGTGAAAATATTGTTGATGCGCTG
GCAGTGTTCCTGCGCCGGTTGCATTCGATTCCTGTTTGTAATTGTCCTTTTAACAGCGATCGCGTATTTC
GTCTCGCTCAGGCGCAATCACGAATGAATAACGGTTTGGTTGATGCGAGTGATTTTGATGACGAGCGTAA
TGGCTGGCCTGTTGAACAAGTCTGGAAAGAAATGCATAAACTTTTGCCATTCTCACCGGATTCAGTCGTC
ACTCATGGTGATTTCTCACTTGATAACCTTATTTTTGACGAGGGGAAATTAATAGGTTGTATTGATGTTG
GACGAGTCGGAATCGCAGACCGATACCAGGATCTTGCCATCCTATGGAACTGCCTCGGTGAGTTTTCTCC
TTCATTACAGAAACGGCTTTTTCAAAAATATGGTATTGATAATCCTGATATGAATAAATTGCAGTTTCAT
TTGATGCTCGATGAGTTTTTCTAATCAGAATTGGTTAATTGGTTGTAACACTGGCAGAGCATTACGCTGA
CTTGACGGGACGGCGCAAGCTCATGACCAAAATCCCTTAACGTGAGTTACGCGTCGTTCCACTGAGCGTC
AGAGGTATCACTAGTATTACAGAGGTAAGTTATAACAGTCGCCTAACCC
Features (pLannotate 1.2.2; 28 found; start..end, strand, type, name):
     87..675     -  rep_origin     ori: high-copy-number ColE1/pMB1/pBR322/pUC origin of replication
    846..1706    -  CDS            AmpR: β-lactamase; bla; confers resistance to ampicillin, carbenicillin, and related antibiotics
   1707..1778    -  promoter       AmpR promoter: bla
   1857..2456    +  CDS            PuroR: puromycin N-acetyltransferase; pac from Streptomyces alboniger; confers resistance to puromycin
   2461..2541    +  CDS            HBB (fragment): HBB_PONPY - Experimental evidence at transcript level: Swiss-Prot protein existence level 2. Involved in oxygen transport from the lung to the various peripheral tissues. From Pongo pygmaeus (Bornean orangutan).
   2612..2667    +  polyA_signal   β-globin poly(A) signal: rabbit β-globin polyadenylation signal (Gil and Proudfoot, 1987)
   3646..3666    +  protein_bind   attB4: mutant version of attB; core recombination site for the Gateway® BP reaction BP Clonase™
   3734..3945    +  promoter       EF-1α core promoter: core promoter for human elongation factor EF-1α
   3946..4884    +  intron         EF-1α intron A: intron upstream of the start codon of human EF-1α
   4911..4931    +  protein_bind   attB1: mutant version of attB; core recombination site for the Gateway® BP reaction BP Clonase™
   4951..5646    +  CDS            mKate2: mKate2 is a basic (constitutively fluorescent) red fluorescent protein published in 2009, derived from Entacmaea quadricolor. It is reported to be a rapidly-maturing monomer with moderate acid sensitivity.
   5666..5690    -  protein_bind   attB2: mutant version of attB; recombination site for the Gateway® BP reaction BP Clonase™
   5830..5904    +  CDS            HBB (fragment): HBB_PONPY - Experimental evidence at transcript level: Swiss-Prot protein existence level 2. Involved in oxygen transport from the lung to the various peripheral tissues. From Pongo pygmaeus (Bornean orangutan).
   5975..6030    +  polyA_signal   β-globin poly(A) signal: rabbit β-globin polyadenylation signal (Gil and Proudfoot, 1987)
   6414..6439    +  misc_feature   SA: splice acceptor site
   7111..7131    +  protein_bind   attB4: mutant version of attB; core recombination site for the Gateway® BP reaction BP Clonase™
   7199..7410    +  promoter       EF-1α core promoter: core promoter for human elongation factor EF-1α
   7411..8349    +  intron         EF-1α intron A: intron upstream of the start codon of human EF-1α
   8376..8396    +  protein_bind   attB1: mutant version of attB; core recombination site for the Gateway® BP reaction BP Clonase™
   8407..9123    +  CDS            EBFP2: EBFP2 is a basic (constitutively fluorescent) blue fluorescent protein published in 2007, derived from Aequorea victoria. It is reported to be a rapidly-maturing monomer with moderate acid sensitivity.
   9131..9155    -  protein_bind   attB2: mutant version of attB; recombination site for the Gateway® BP reaction BP Clonase™
   9159..9239    +  CDS            HBB (fragment): HBB_PONPY - Experimental evidence at transcript level: Swiss-Prot protein existence level 2. Involved in oxygen transport from the lung to the various peripheral tissues. From Pongo pygmaeus (Bornean orangutan).
   9310..9365    +  polyA_signal   β-globin poly(A) signal: rabbit β-globin polyadenylation signal (Gil and Proudfoot, 1987)
   9748..9770    -  protein_bind   lac operator (fragment): The lac repressor binds to the lac operator to inhibit transcription in E. coli. This inhibition can be relieved by adding lactose or isopropyl-β-D-thiogalactopyranoside (IPTG). lac repressor encoded by lacI
   9774..9804    -  promoter       lac promoter: promoter for the E. coli lac operon
   9819..9840    -  protein_bind   CAP binding site: CAP binding activates transcription in the presence of cAMP. E. coli catabolite activator protein
   9853..9892    -  CDS            lacI (fragment): lac repressor; lacI; The lac repressor binds to the lac operator to inhibit transcription in E. coli. This inhibition can be relieved by adding lactose or isopropyl-β-D-thiogalactopyranoside (IPTG).
  10065..10874   +  CDS            KanR: aminoglycoside phosphotransferase; aph(3')-Ia; confers resistance to kanamycin in bacteria or G418 (Geneticin®) in eukaryotes
