[The description below was written by a language model from this plasmid's Addgene catalogue record and pLannotate feature annotations shown in this document.]
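Description:
LSB-hsa-miR-188-3p is a mammalian expression and synthetic-biology plasmid of about 11 kb built on the Low Sensor Backbone (LSB). It is designed to report the activity of the human microRNA miR-188-3p by two-colour fluorescence. It is propagated in E. coli from a high-copy ColE1/pUC-type origin and carries both an ampicillin (β-lactamase) and a kanamycin (aph(3')-Ia) resistance gene, with both antibiotics listed for selection.

The payload consists of two parallel transcription units with the same architecture. Each has a human EF-1α core promoter with its intron A, a fluorescent protein coding sequence flanked by Gateway attB recombination scars (attB4, attB1 and attB2), and a rabbit β-globin 3' region with its polyadenylation signal. One unit expresses the red protein mKate2, and according to the record the miR-188-3p target is placed in its 3' UTR, although the target is not separately annotated in the feature table. The other unit expresses the blue protein EBFP2 without a target and serves as an internal reference. When miR-188-3p is active in a transfected cell, it represses the mKate2 transcript, so the drop in mKate2 relative to EBFP2 gives a normalised measure of miRNA activity.

A puromycin N-acetyltransferase gene with a third β-globin poly(A) signal allows selection in mammalian cells, though no mammalian promoter is annotated directly upstream of it. The depositor warns that the repeated poly(A) element makes the plasmid inherently unstable. The depositor also notes small insertions flanking the puromycin coding region in the physical plasmid relative to the deposited sequence, which do not impair puromycin selection.
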