Addgene plasmid #103290: LSB-hsa-miR-188-3p
Purpose: Used to sense miRNA activity using fluorescence based tools. hsa-miR-188-3p target in 3' UTR of of mKate. miRNA activity can be measured by the repression of mKate2 relative to EBFP2 fluorescent proteins . Plasmid is inherently unstable; please see Depositor Comments
Depositing lab: Ron Weiss. Depositing organization: Massachusetts Institute of Technology. Publication: A mixed antagonistic/synergistic miRNA repression model enables accurate predictions of multi-input miRNA sensor activity. Gam JJ, Babb J, Weiss R. Nat Commun. 2018 Jun 22;9(1):2430. doi: 10.1038/s41467-018-04575-0. PubMed 29934631.
Backbone
  Vector backbone: Low Sensor Backbone (LSB)
  Vector type: Mammalian Expression, Synthetic Biology
Growth in bacteria
  Bacterial resistance: Ampicillin and Kanamycin, 100 & 50 μg/mL
  Growth temperature: 30°C
  Growth strain: NEB Stable
  Copy number: High Copy
Gene/Insert
  Gene/Insert name: hsa-miR-188-3p target
  Species: H. sapiens (human)
  Entrez Gene: MIR188 (a.k.a. MIRN188, miR-188)
  Promoter: EF-1a
  Cloning method: Gibson Cloning
Terms and licenses: Academic/Nonprofit Terms; Industry Terms: Not Available to Industry
Depositor comments: Please note that this plasmid is inherently unstable due to a repeating poly A element. We recommend performing a diagnostic digest on multiple colonies upon receipt. The depositors would like to note the presence of several discrepancies between the depositor sequence and physical plasmid sequence. In particular, the sequences upstream and downstream of the puromycin coding region have 10 bp insertions which do not affect the ability to perform puromycin selection. The sequences for those regions within the physical plasmids are as follows: Upstream of Puro: GAATTCGACCGCCTGTCTCAAGGTGCCACC; Downstream of Puro: GCTTTGAGACTACGCGTGAATTCACTCCTC.
How to cite: LSB-hsa-miR-188-3p was a gift from Ron Weiss (Addgene plasmid # 103290 ; http://n2t.net/addgene:103290 ; RRID:Addgene_103290)
