>Addgene plasmid #103290 | LSB-hsa-miR-188-3p | depositor partial sequence | sequence record 195630 | hsa-miR-188-3p target
TGCAAACCCTGCATGTGGGAG
