>Addgene plasmid #103290 | LSB-hsa-miR-188-3p | addgene partial sequence | sequence record 270309 | mKate2-F 5'-ACCCGCTAAGAACCTCAAGA-3'
AGAATCAAGGAGGCCGACAAAGAGACATACGTCGAGCAGCACGAGGTGGCTGTGGCCAGATACTGCGACC
TCCCTAGCAAACTGGGGCACAAACTTAATTGAGAATTCTACCACCCAGCTTTCTTGTACAAAGTGGTACG
TCTCAAGACCAGAGGTCTCTGCTTAATCCCCTTGCAAACCCTGCATGTGGGAGTGCAAACCCTGCATGTG
GGAGTGCAAACCCTGCATGTGGGAGTGCAAACCCTGCATGTGGGAGCAACCAGAAGAGACCTGTGCTTCA
CTCCTCAGGTGCAGGCTGCCTATCAGAAGGTGGTGGCTGGTGTGGCCAATGCCCTGGCTCACAAATACCA
CTGAGATCTTTTTCCCTCTGCCAAAAATTATGGGGACATCATGAAGCCCCTTGAGCATCTGACTTCTGGC
TAATAAAGGAAATTTATTTTCATTGCAATAGTGTGTTGGAATTTTTTGTGTCTCTCACTCGGAAGGACAT
ATGGGAGGGCAAATCATTTAAAACATCAGAATGAGTATTTGGTTTAGAGTTTGGCAACATATGCCCATAT
GCTGGCTGCCATGAACAAAGGTTGGCTATAAAGAGGTCATCAGTATATGAAACAGCCCCCTGCTGTCCAT
TCCTTATTCCATAGAAAAGCCTTGACTTG
